>Addgene plasmid #220373 | paoB-CBE | addgene full sequence | sequence record 440613 | Addgene Long Read Sequencing Result
ATTCCGCGGTTTTTTGGGGTAGTCGGAAGATAATTCGAATGGAGGCGCAGGACTCGAGTCGGAAGATTGT
CTTTCGTCGATCGGTGACGAAGGACGCGAAGAGGGCCTGGACCCCTTGTTCAGTAAAGGCCTGCTTGCCT
CTTCAGCCATGATGGCTGGGGGGGCCGGATAAGTGGGGGAGATGGGGAGAGGGATGTGGAGGAGATAACA
CGATAGCAATACGTTATGGGTAGATAAGAGAGATAAAAGATGATGGCGTTCGTAGATTGAGAAAAGAAAG
CTCCCGGTGGTGATGAGTTCGGTAGAAGGGGACGTAAGGCTAAGAATTAAAATATTTAGCTTGCGTATGG
ACAACGCACGCAGGATGAATTGGCCAGACCTGGAAGTATAGCCTATCAGTTTGAATCACCGTGATGATCG
GCAATCATACCACGCTAACCCGAACTGGACAAGGCGTGGTGTGGAGACGGAAAAAGCGGATCACATTGGA
GGAGTCACACTTAACGCTTTCAAGCTAACTGACTGACTCGACGGTCGAGCTAAGGTACGTACTATTTCTT
TTTTCTTTTCTCTTTGTCTCTTGTTGCTGCTGTTGACTCTCTCTCTTCTAGTCCGATAAGAACTGAGTCA
TTTCAATCCTCTGGTTCTTACTCTATATATTCCCCCTCCCCTACTACCCAATTGCTTCTCCGCATACTAC
CGGAAATTATCTCATCATGACTTGCGGTCTGAAGCTGGCCGCCGCTCGTTACGGCAACCATACCTTGCGC
CAGAGGATTCCACTCAACGCTGTGCGCCGATACACTTCTCACACTGCTACTTCTACGACTCCCCCCACCT
CGCCATTCGCTCCTCGCCATTTTCTTTCCATCGCTGATCTTACCTCAACGGAGTTCGCAACCCTCGTCCG
TAATGCATCTTCACACAAACGAACCATCAAGTCGGGATCAATCCCTCAGAACCTGCTTGGTTCTATGACC
GGACAGACTGTAGCTATGCTGTTCAGCAAACGCAGTACCAGAACCAGGATATCTACTGAAGGGGCTGTGG
TGCGCTTGGGAGGACATCCAATGTTTCTGGGCAAGGATGATATTCAACTCGGTGTCAATGAGTCCTTGTA
TGACTCTGCGGTTGTAATCTCCTCCATGGTCTCTTGTATTGTAGCCCGAGTCGGCAAGCACGCTGAGGTT
GCAGACCTTGCCAAGCATTCAACCGTGCCTGTTATCAACGCTCTCTGTGACTCCTTCCACCCTCTCCAGG
CCATTGCCGATTTTCAGACCATCTACGAAACATTTACACCTAAGGCCCATCGCTCTGACAGTTTGGGTCT
GGAGGGCCTCAAGATTGCCTGGGTCGGTGATGCAAACAACGTTCTGTTCGACATGGCAATTGCTGCTACC
AAGATGGGTATTGATATCGCCGTTGCGACTCCGAAGGGCTATGAGATTCCTGCCCCGATGTTGGAGCTCA
TCAAGCAGGCCAGCAACGGTGTCTCAAAGCCAGGAAAGATTATTGAGACCAACGTTCCTGAGGAGGCGGT
TAAGGGTGCGGATATCCTGGTAACTGACACCTGGGTTTCCATGGGACAGGAGGCAGAGTCGATCAAGCGG
GTGAAGGACTTCGAGGGCTTCCAGATCACTTCGGAACTTGCCAAGCGCGGTGGTGCGAACGAAGGCTGGA
AGTTCATGCACTGCCTGCCTCGTCACCCTGAGGAAGTCAGCGATGAAGTTTTCTACAGCCCACGGTCCTT
GGTCTTCCCCGAGGCGGAGAATCGGTTGTGGGCTGCGATCTCGGCCATGGAGGGCTTTGTTGTCAATAAG
GGAAGGATTGAGTAAGCCTTAAAAAAGAAATAAATCATAAAAATCTATATAGTCCAAAGCTCAATTCTGA
ATGGATTAATGGACCGTTGTTTGACTTTCCATACCGAAGTATGTAGTATAGAATACCACAAACATGTAAA
CACGTCTATATATGTAGAAGTAAAACCGCACTTACTACGGAGGTATAAAAAAATAAAGCCGTTGGTGCCC
GCATTCACATGTCACGGGCGGAGTTGCCGACAAAACAAGGCCAACAACCCTCCAAAATCTCATGAGCTGC
TGCATCCATCATACCATTAATGAGCTTGCCACTCTCTTAGTGCCCTCTTCCTATATTTATTGCCCTCCGT
GGCCCCAGGCAACCTAGATGGAGGTATGTATTTCCCTGCTGACGGGTAATTCTTCTGAGGTTTCGCAATG
GCTGTAGGTCTCTCTACATATGACATGTGAGCAAAAGGCCAGCAAAAGGCCAGGAACCGTAAAAAGGCCG
CGTTGCTGGCGTTTTTCCATAGGCTCCGCCCCCCTGACGAGCATCACAAAAATCGACGCTCAAGTCAGAG
GTGGCGAAACCCGACAGGACTATAAAGATACCAGGCGTTTCCCCCTGGAAGCTCCCTCGTGCGCTCTCCT
GTTCCGACCCTGCCGCTTACCGGATACCTGTCCGCCTTTCTCCCTTCGGGAAGCGTGGCGCTTTCTCATA
GCTCACGCTGTAGGTATCTCAGTTCGGTGTAGGTCGTTCGCTCCAAGCTGGGCTGTGTGCACGAACCCCC
CGTTCAGCCCGACCGCTGCGCCTTATCCGGTAACTATCGTCTTGAGTCCAACCCGGTAAGACACGACTTA
TCGCCACTGGCAGCAGCCACTGGTAACAGGATTAGCAGAGCGAGGTATGTAGGCGGTGCTACAGAGTTCT
TGAAGTGGTGGCCTAACTACGGCTACACTAGAAGAACAGTATTTGGTATCTGCGCTCTGCTGAAGCCAGT
TACCTTCGGAAAAAGAGTTGGTAGCTCTTGATCCGGCAAACAAACCACCGCTGGTAGCGGTGGTTTTTTT
GTTTGCAAGCAGCAGATTACGCGCAGAAAAAAAGGATCTCAAGAAGATCCTTTGATCTTTTCTACGGGGT
CTGACGCTCAGTGGAACGAAAACTCACGTTAAGGGATTTTGGTCATGAGATTATCAAAAAGGATCTTCAC
CTAGATCCTTTTAAATTAAAAATGAAGTTTTAAATCAATCTAAAGTATATATGAGTAAACTTGGTCTGAC
AGTTACCAATGCTTAATCAGTGAGGCACCTATCTCAGCGATCTGTCTATTTCGTTCATCCATAGTTGCCT
GACTCCCCGTCGTGTAGATAACTACGATACGGGAGGGCTTACCATCTGGCCCCAGTGCTGCAATGATACC
GCGAGAACCACGCTCACCGGCTCCAGATTTATCAGCAATAAACCAGCCAGCCGGAAGGGCCGAGCGCAGA
AGTGGTCCTGCAACTTTATCCGCCTCCATCCAGTCTATTAATTGTTGCCGGGAAGCTAGAGTAAGTAGTT
CGCCAGTTAATAGTTTGCGCAACGTTGTTGCCATTGCTACAGGCATCGTGGTGTCACGCTCGTCGTTTGG
TATGGCTTCATTCAGCTCCGGTTCCCAACGATCAAGGCGAGTTACATGATCCCCCATGTTGTGCAAAAAA
GCGGTTAGCTCCTTCGGTCCTCCGATCGTTGTCAGAAGTAAGTTGGCCGCAGTGTTATCACTCATGGTTA
TGGCAGCACTGCATAATTCTCTTACTGTCATGCCATCCGTAAGATGCTTTTCTGTGACTGGTGAGTACTC
AACCAAGTCATTCTGAGAATAGTGTATGCGGCGACCGAGTTGCTCTTGCCCGGCGTCAATACGGGATAAT
ACCGCGCCACATAGCAGAACTTTAAAAGTGCTCATCATTGGAAAACGTTCTTCGGGGCGAAAACTCTCAA
GGATCTTACCGCTGTTGAGATCCAGTTCGATGTAACCCACTCGTGCACCCAACTGATCTTCAGCATCTTT
TACTTTCACCAGCGTTTCTGGGTGAGCAAAAACAGGAAGGCAAAATGCCGCAAAAAAGGGAATAAGGGCG
ACACGGAAATGTTGAATACTCATACTCTTCCTTTTTCAATATTATTGAAGCATTTATCAGGGTTATTGTC
TCATGAGCGGATACATATTTGAATGTATTTAGAAAAATAAACAAATAGGGGTTCCGCGCACATTTCCCCG
AAAAGTGCCACCTGACGTCGCTAGCTGTACAAAAAAGCAGGCTTTAAAGGAACCAATTCAGTCGACTGGA
TCCGGTACCAAGGTCGGGCAGGAACTGCAGATTTTGACCTAGTTAACAAGGCACATCATGCTATCACTTC
CAACACTCTTGCTGAGCGCGTTCTGCCTTGCCTTTCTGGTTCTACGAAGTATCCAGTCCCGCCTGCAACG
CCGCAGAAACGCCAAAAGGTGGGGTTGTCAACCGCCAGCTAGAGCTCCATCGGGATTCTTTGGCATTCCG
CCGTTCCTCGGTGGTCGCAGATAACTCCCTAAATTCCCTGAGCTAACTCTAAGTCGACCATGCCGTTTAT
GGTTAGCGCCTCCCAAAAAGGAATGGCCGACTTAGAGTTACCTCTTGACCGACTTTTTCTTTCCTCCCCC
TTACATTTCGTTACCACAACACATTCCTATATCCAAACTCCAGGTACATAACTAGTCGAAATCTCTTTTA
AATCTAGTCAAGAACTAGATACTTAACCTTCATACTGCTTAGAGATAGCCTTTGAAGCTCTTATTTCGCT
CTTTGTCTCACTCTCACCTTCCTCCTCCTCCTCCAATCCTTTTTGCTCGGGACTAGTCCAAGACTAGTCA
ACGATTAGTATGCCGAGCATTCGCGATAACGATCTCCGAAAGTCCCCAGAGTACTGTCACTATCTCGAGG
CAGTTAAGGACGGGGAGCTTACGCTGCCGGATTTCAAGATAGTAAGCCGACCCGACTAGCTTTAAGCCTA
GTTACTGACTAGTCCACAGGACGACAATGGCGTGCCTGATATCCATCCATATGAAGTCTACTGCCGAGTG
AAGGGATGCCTCAAGCGTACAGTGAGTCTACTGCTATACTAGTTTCTGACTAGTTATTAACTAGTTGACA
GGTTCCCTCTGCCAACAGAAACATATTGGTCAAGCACTTGAAGGACAAGAACTCCCACGGCATGGAGTTT
ACATTGCACAATGGACCTCCCACTATGAAGGAACTGATGGAGGCCAAAGGCAAGTCCTATCTAGATTACT
TGGTGACTAGTCCCTGACTAGTCAAGTAGCATGGTATGAAGGCTTGTTTGAAGGCACTGTTCTCCCAACC
CCGACTCCTACCAAGAAGCGCAAGCGAGCTGCGTAAGTTTCTGTGAGTCTAACTAGTGTATTAGCTAATA
TATAGCAGCACCAAGTCCAAGGACCACAATACTAAGGGTGTCGAGAATTCGTGAGTTTCTTCTCCCATTT
CAACTAGTCCTTGACTAGTCACTAACTACTTTGCAGCAACGAGGGTGAAGCTGGAAATGATCAGGACAAT
GGCGAGGGCCCGTAAGTACAGCCATTCAATGCAGACTAGTTGCTAACTAATCTGTGACTAGTTCAAGTGG
TCCGTACGCCGTGCATACCCCTGTGACTGGTAGGAATTTGAGCAAGCCTGTCTTGCCGCGCGATGAGAAA
GGAAAGGCAAGTTACATTCAGCCCCGTACCTAGGATCAGTGCTAATTTATAACCTCTAGCCACTCTTTAT
GCAGATCCGCCGTGAGGGTAGCAAGGCAGCTAAATCAGCTGGTGAGAAAGGAACCATACCCTGCAAGACC
TGTCGCAACGCAAAGGGCAAAGGTAAGCTATCCAAGCTAGTTTGGGACTAGATTCTAACTAGTCTCAGCA
CCGTGTGGTTCAAAGCCATATTGCGAGTTTTGGCGCTTTTTCTCATCGATTGACGAGGCAAAGGGAGCGA
GTATGCAACCTCGTAAGTCAGACTCAGACAAAGACCAACTAGTTATTGACCAGTCTTCTAGAAGGCTCTG
TTGTGGATCTTGAGGCCCTGGAGAGTTCCTCCAACAATCCGGAGACAAGCAAGTCCTCGTCGGACTAGTC
ACTAACTAGACTCTAACTAGTTGCAGACATGGATAATGCAAAAGAGACAAGCAATGAAGAAAGTGGTAAG
ACATTTCTCCTTTGTGGTTCTGGACTAGTCTTTGACTAGTCACAGTCTTAAACAAGGAAAATGAGCATGA
AAATGAGGAGGAAAAGGCTGCTGAGCCCGAGGAAGTGCAGGGTGATGGCAGACATGGTAGGTTAATACCT
TGTTAGTTATTGCTAGTCACTGACTAGTCAATAACTAGTCTCTGAACACCTTGCAATCACTCCGTTTGCG
CAGCTGAACAGTGGTGAGGATAATAGTAGTAAGTTATTCTAGCTTCAGAGTTATAGGAGACTAGATACTA
ACTAGTATTAGTTGCAACTAACCTGGATCTCAGAGACTTTGGCCTCAATCTAGAATCTATCTAGTTGTCA
ACTAGACTGTGGTATCATTGTCTTTTATTTTCCTAGTCCTGGAACTAGCTTCTAACTAGTCTCCCTAATA
TGTGGCTGTCTTGTTTTTTTTTTGTTTCCCTACCCGGATATCTAGTCCCCTTCTAGGTTCTGTTAACCTC
TCGGGCTCTGATTTAGTTTAACGCAAACCTGAGATTAGTTTCTAACTAGTCTCTAGGTTTTCTATCCACC
TTTAATTGTAATAATAAATACAAGCAACGTTTATACGTCAAAAGCATTTATAAACTTTTACCCTAAAGTA
GCTTGCTTGTGTGTTTAGTTTATAATTAGTCTCTTATTAATTTGATGTAGGTAAGCCCGCCACAAATATA
TATTTTTAACAAGATACCGTGGAAAAACTTCGTGCTATCACAAAACAGTATACAAAAAATAAGCT
[138 nt withheld, positions 6786-6923]
CCTTTGACGTTGGAGTCCACGTTCTTT
[37 nt withheld, positions 6951-6987]
ACTCTATCTCGGGCTATTCTTTTGATTTATAAGGGATTTTGCCGATTTCGGTCTATTGGTTAAAAAATGA
GCTGATTTAACAAAAATTTAACGCGAATTTTAACAAAATGGGGTGACGATGAGCCGCTCTTGCATCTTTG
TTTGTATTATACTGTCTTTCTTGTTACACATAATTATTCTAGAATGCCCCACCGTTACATACGGGACACA
GCCATTTACATATGCATGTGGATTACGAGCTAACGAGTTCATTCAAATCTCAGAACTATCACATAATCAT
CATTCCCCTATCGTCAAAGACCGTAAGACAAATCCGGTTCATGCACTGAACCCATTCGGGTAGTGAGTCA
TTTACTCAGCACACTCGCGCTGACGCTCGTCGAACACCTTCAATGCCTCCTCGGCAGCCTTGACACCACT
GAGAACCATGGCACCGAAGGTAGGGCCCATGCGGTTAAAGCCATCAATTTCAGACAGCTCCATACCGCCG
ATTATCAAGCCCTTAGTAACCTCGCGGGTGTTCTTGACGATGGCATCCTCGAGACAGCAGAATCACCGCC
CAAGTTAAGCCTTTGTGCTGATCATGCTCTCGAACGGGCCAAGTTCGGGAAAAGCAAAGGAGCGTTTAGT
GAGGGGCAATTTGACTCACCTCCCAGGCAACAGATGAGGGGGGCAAAAAGAAAGAAATTTTCGTGAGTCA
ATATGGATTCCGAGCATCATTTTCTTGCGGTCTATCTTGCTACGTATGTTGATCTTGACGCTGTGGATCA
AGCAACGCCACTCGCTCGCTCCATCGCAGGCTGGTCGCAGACAAATTAAAAGGCGGCAAACTCGTACAGC
CGCGGGGTTGTCCGCTGCAAAGTACAGAGTGATAAAAGCCGCCATGCGACCATCAACGCGTTGATGCCCA
GCTTTTTCGATCCGAGAATCCACCGTAGAGGCGATAGCAAGTAAAGAAAAGCTAAACAAAAAAAAATTTC
TGCCCCTAAGCCATGAAAACGAGATGGGGTGGAGCAGAACCAAGGAAAGAGTCGCGCTGGGCTGCCGTTC
CGGAAGGTGTTGTAAAGGCTCGACGCCCAAGGTGGGAGTCTAGGAGAAGAATTTGCATCGGGAGTGGGGC
GGGTTACCCCTCCATATCCAATGACAGATATCTACCAGCCAAGGGTTTGAGCCCGCCCGCTTAGTCGTCG
TCCTCGCTTGCCCCTCCATAAAAGGATTTCCCCTCCCCCTCCCACAAAATTTTCTTTCCCTTCCTCTCCT
TGTCCGCTTCAGTACGTATATCTTCCCTTCCCTCGCTTCTCTCCTCCATCCTTCTTTCATCCATCTCCTG
CTAACTTCTCTGCTCAGCACCTCTACGCATTACTAGCCGTAGTATCTGAGCACTTCTCCCTTTTATATTC
CACAAAACATAACACGCGGCCGCATGGGACCTAAGAAAAAGAGGAAGGTGGCGGCCGCTACTAATCTGAG
CGACATCATTGAGAAGGAGACTGGGAAACAGCTGGTCATTCAGGAGTCCATCCTGATGCTGCCTGAGGAG
GTGGAGGAAGTGATCGGCAACAAGCCAGAGTCTGACATCCTGGTGCACACCGCCTACGACGAGTCCACAG
ATGAGAATGTGATGCTGCTGACCTCTGACGCCCCCGAGTATAAGCCTTGGGCCCTGGTCATCCAGGATTC
TAACGGCGAGAATAAGATCAAGATGCTGAGCGGAGGATCCGGAGGATCTGGAGGCAGCGAAGCCAGCCCA
GCATCCGGGCCCAGACACTTGATGGATCCACACATATTCACTTCCAACTTTAACAATGGCATTGGAAGGC
ATAAGACCTACCTGTGCTACGAAGTGGAGCGCCTGGACAATGGCACCTCGGTCAAGATGGACCAGCACAG
GGGCTTTCTACACAACCAGGCTAAGAATCTTCTCTGTGGCTTTTACGGCCGCCATGCGGAGCTGCGCTTC
TTGGACCTGGTTCCTTCTTTGCAGTTGGACCCGGCCCAGATCTACAGGGTCACTTGGTTCATCTCCTGGA
GCCCCTGCTTCTCCTGGGGCTGTGCCGGGGAAGTGCGTGCGTTCCTTCAGGAGAACACACACGTGAGACT
GCGTATCTTCGCTGCCCGCATCTTCGATTACGACCCCCTATATAAGGAGGCACTGCAAATGCTGCGGGAT
GCTGGGGCCCAAGTCTCCATCATGACCTACGATGAATTTAAGCACTGCTGGGACACCTTTGTGGACCACC
AGGGATGTCCCTTCCAGCCCTGGGATGGACTAGATGAGCACAGCCAAGCCCTGAGTGGGAGGCTGCGGGC
CATTCTCCAGAATCAGGGAAACTCTGGAGGATCTAGCGGAGGATCCTCTGGCAGCGAGACACCAGGAACA
AGCGAGTCAGCAACACCAGAGAGCAGTGGCGGCAGCAGCGGCGGCAGCGACAAGAAGTATAGCATCGGGC
TGGCCATTGGAACGAACTCGGTTGGTTGGGCTGTGATTACGGACGAATACAAGGTGCCATCCAAGAAGTT
TAAGGTCCTGGGAAACACCGACCGTCACTCAATCAAGAAGAATCTCATTGGAGCCCTGCTCTTCGATAGT
GGGGAGACCGCCGAAGCTACTCGACTGAAGCGAACGGCTCGCCGGCGTTATACACGACGCAAGAATCGCA
TCTGCTACCTCCAGGAGATTTTCAGCAACGAAATGGATAAGGTTGATGACTCATTCTTTCATCGACTCGA
AGAAAGTTTCTTGGTCGAGGAGGATAAGAAGCACGAGCGCCATCCGATCTTTGGTAACATTGTGGATGAG
GTTGCCTATCACGAAAAGTACCCAACTATCTATCATCTTCGTAAGAAGCTGGTCGATAGCACGGACAAGG
CTGATTTGCGACTTATCTACCTGGCACTCGCGCACATGATTAAGTTCCGCGGCCATTTTCTTATCGAGGG
TGACCTGAACCCCGATAATTCTGACGTTGATAAGCTCTTCATCCAGTTGGTCCAAACCTACAATCAGCTG
TTTGAGGAAAACCCTATTAATGCATCTGGCGTGGACGCCAAGGCTATCCTTTCGGCGCGCCTGTCTAAGT
CGCGGCGTTTGGAGAACCTTATCGCACAACTCCCCGGCGAAAAGAAGAACGGCCTCTTCGGTAATTTGAT
TGCGTTGTCACTTGGTCTGACTCCTAACTTCAAGAGTAATTTTGACCTGGCAGAGGATGCGAAGCTCCAG
TTGTCTAAGGATACGTATGATGACGATCTCGACAACTTGCTTGCCCAAATCGGTGACCAGTACGCTGATC
TTTTCCTGGCCGCTAAGAATCTCTCAGATGCAATCCTGCTCAGTGACATTTTGCGGGTCAACACCGAGAT
TACTAAGGCCCCCCTGTCAGCTAGTATGATCAAGCGGTATGATGAGCACCATCAGGACCTCACCTTGCTT
AAGGCCCTCGTGCGTCAGCAATTGCCTGAGAAGTATAAGGAAATCTTCTTTGACCAATCCAAGAACGGAT
ACGCAGGGTATATTGATGGCGGTGCGAGCCAGGAGGAATTCTACAAGTTTATCAAGCCGATTTTGGAGAA
GATGGACGGCACTGAGGAACTGCTCGTCAAGCTGAATCGCGAAGATTTGCTTCGTAAGCAACGAACGTTC
GACAACGGCTCCATCCCGCACCAGATTCATCTGGGCGAGCTCCACGCCATCCTTCGACGCCAGGAAGATT
TCTACCCATTTCTGAAGGACAACCGTGAGAAGATCGAAAAGATTCTTACATTCCGAATCCCCTACTATGT
GGGACCTTTGGCCCGTGGGAATTCCCGATTTGCTTGGATGACCCGAAAGAGCGAGGAAACCATCACTCCG
TGGAACTTCGAGGAAGTCGTGGACAAGGGTGCATCCGCGCAGAGCTTCATTGAGCGGATGACCAATTTTG
ATAAGAACCTTCCGAATGAAAAGGTCCTGCCAAAGCATTCGCTGCTCTACGAGTATTTCACCGTGTATAA
CGAACTGACTAAGGTCAAGTACGTGACGGAGGGAATGCGGAAGCCAGCCTTCCTCTCAGGGGAACAAAAG
AAGGCTATCGTCGATTTGCTTTTTAAGACCAATCGTAAAGTGACTGTTAAGCAGCTGAAGGAGGATTATT
TCAAGAAGATTGAATGTTTCGACTCCGTCGAGATCAGCGGCGTGGAAGATCGCTTTAACGCTTCCCTCGG
TACCTACCACGACCTGCTCAAGATCATTAAGGACAAGGATTTCCTCGATAACGAGGAAAATGAGGACATC
TTGGAAGATATTGTCCTCACGTTGACACTTTTTGAGGACCGCGAAATGATCGAGGAACGGCTCAAGACAT
ATGCCCATTTGTTCGACGATAAGGTGATGAAGCAGCTGAAGCGGCGTCGATACACCGGATGGGGTCGCCT
TAGCCGGAAGCTGATCAACGGCATTCGAGATAAGCAATCTGGTAAGACTATCTTGGATTTCCTTAAGTCG
GACGGCTTCGCCAACCGCAATTTTATGCAGCTTATTCACGACGATTCCCTGACGTTCAAGGAGGACATCC
AGAAGGCACAAGTCTCAGGACAAGGGGATTCCCTGCACGAGCATATCGCCAACCTGGCTGGATCCCCGGC
GATCAAGAAGGGGATTCTTCAGACCGTCAAGGTTGTCGACGAGCTGGTCAAGGTGATGGGCCGTCATAAG
CCAGAAAACATCGTGATTGAGATGGCCCGAGAAAATCAGACCACTCAAAAGGGTCAGAAGAACAGCCGCG
AGCGGATGAAGCGGATCGAGGAAGGCATTAAGGAACTTGGTTCTCAGATCCTGAAGGAGCACCCTGTTGA
AAACACACAGCTCCAAAATGAGAAGCTGTATCTCTACTATTTGCAAAATGGACGCGACATGTACGTCGAT
CAGGAGCTCGACATTAACCGGTTGTCGGACTACGATGTTGACCATATCGTCCCGCAATCCTTCCTTAAGG
ACGATAGCATTGATAACAAGGTGCTGACTCGCTCAGATAAGAACCGGGGCAAGTCCGACAATGTTCCAAG
CGAGGAAGTGGTTAAGAAGATGAAGAACTACTGGCGCCAATTGCTTAATGCCAAGCTCATCACACAGCGC
AAGTTTGACAACTTGACCAAGGCCGAGCGGGGAGGGCTGAGTGAACTCGATAAGGCTGGCTTCATCAAGC
GTCAACTCGTGGAGACGCGACAGATCACAAAGCACGTTGCTCAGATTCTGGACTCCCGGATGAACACAAA
GTACGACGAGAATGATAAGCTCATCCGTGAAGTTAAGGTCATTACCCTCAAGTCTAAGTTGGTGTCGGAT
TTCCGCAAGGACTTCCAATTTTATAAGGTTCGGGAGATCAACAATTATCACCATGCACATGATGCGTACC
TCAACGCAGTCGTGGGAACTGCGCTCATCAAGAAGTATCCCAAGTTGGAGTCCGAATTCGTCTACGGGGA
TTATAAGGTTTACGACGTCCGCAAGATGATCGCCAAGAGTGAGCAGGAAATTGGCAAGGCCACGGCTAAG
TATTTCTTTTACTCCAACATCATGAATTTCTTTAAGACGGAGATCACACTCGCCAATGGAGAAATCCGTA
AGCGACCTTTGATTGAGACCAACGGCGAGACTGGTGAAATCGTTTGGGATAAGGGGCGCGACTTCGCTAC
CGTGCGGAAGGTTCTGAGCATGCCGCAAGTCAATATCGTCAAGAAAACCGAGGTGCAGACAGGCGGTTTC
TCTAAGGAATCGATTCTTCCAAAGCGTAACTCTGACAAGCTGATCGCTCGAAAGAAGGATTGGGACCCCA
AGAAGTATGGAGGGTTCGATTCTCCTACAGTGGCATACTCGGTTCTCGTTGTCGCGAAGGTTGAGAAGGG
AAAGTCTAAGAAGCTGAAGTCGGTCAAGGAACTGCTCGGGATCACCATTATGGAGCGCTCCAGCTTCGAA
AAGAATCCCATCGACTTTCTCGAGGCCAAGGGCTATAAGGAAGTCAAGAAGGATCTTATCATTAAGCTGC
CTAAGTACTCTTTGTTCGAGCTTGAAAACGGTCGAAAGCGAATGCTCGCATCGGCAGGAGAGTTGCAGAA
GGGGAATGAATTGGCACTTCCCTCAAAGTACGTGAACTTCCTGTATCTCGCGTCCCACTACGAGAAGCTG
AAGGGTAGCCCTGAGGACAACGAACAGAAGCAACTTTTTGTTGAGCAACACAAGCATTATCTGGATGAGA
TCATTGAACAGATTTCAGAGTTCAGTAAGCGCGTCATCCTCGCCGATGCTAATCTCGACAAGGTGTTGTC
GGCCTACAACAAGCACCGTGACAAGCCGATCCGAGAGCAGGCTGAAAATATCATTCATCTGTTCACCCTC
ACTAACTTGGGAGCACCAGCAGCGTTCAAGTATTTTGATACGACAATCGACCGTAAGCGATACACGTCCA
CAAAGGAGGTGCTTGATGCGACCCTGATTCATCAATCCATCACTGGGCTCTATGAAACCCGTATCGACCT
TAGTCAACTGGGGGGCGACCCTCCCAAGAAGAAGCGCAAGGTCTGAGCGGACATTCGATTTATGCCGTTA
TGACTTCCTTAAAAAAGCCTTTACGAATGAAAGAAATGGAATTAGACTTGTTATGTAGTTGATTCTACAA
TGGATTATGATTCCTGAACTTCAAATCCGCTGTTCATTATTAATCTCAGCTCTTCCCGTAAAGCCAATGT
TGAAACTATTCGTAAATGTACCTCGTTTTGCGTGTACCTTGCTTATCACGTGATATTACATGACCTGGAC
AGAGTTCTGCGCGAAAGTCATAACGTAAATCCCGGGCGGTAGGTGCGTCCCGGGCGGAAGGTAGTTTTCT
CGTCCACCCCAACGCGTTTATCAACCTCAACTTTCAACAACCATCATGCCACCAAAAGCGCGTAAAACAA
AGCGAGATTTGATTGAGCAAGAGGGCAGGATCCAATGCGCGATTCAAGACATTAAAAATGGAAAATTTCA
AAAAATTGCGCCCGCAGCGCGTGCATACAAAATTCATTTATTTAAATGGTTCCTGGCCTTTTGCTGGCCT
TTTGCTCACATGTTCTTTCCTGCGTTATCCCCTGATTCTGTGGATAACCGTATTACCGCCTTTGAGTGAG
CTGATACCGCTCGCCGCAGCCGAACGACCGAGCGCAGCGAGTCAGTGAGCGAGGAAGCGGAAGAGCGCCC
AATACGCAAACCGCCTCTCCCCGCGCGTTGGCCGATTCATTAATGCAGCTGGCACGACAGGTTTCCCGAC
TGGAAAGCGGGCAGTGAGCGCAACGCAATTAATGTGAGTTAGCTCACTCATTAGGCACCCCAGGCTTTAC
ACTTTATGCTTCCGGCTCGTATGTTGTGTGGAATTGTGAGCGGATAACAATTTCACACAGGAAACAGCTA
TGACCATGATTACGCCACTGAACGAAGCATCTGTGCTTCATTTTGTAGAACAAAAATGCAACGCGAGAGC
GCTAATTTTTCAAACAAAGAATCTGAGCTGCATTTTTACAGAACAGAAATGCAACGCGAAAGCGCTATTT
TACCAACGAAGAATCTGTGCTTCATTTTTGTAAAACAAAAATGCAACGCGAGAGCGCTAATTTTTCAAAC
AAAGAATCTGAGCTGCATTTTTACAGAACAGAAATGCAACGCGAGAGCGCTATTTTACCAACAAAGAATC
TATACTTCTTTTTTGTTCTACAAAAATGCATCCCGAGAGCGCTATTTTTCTAACAAAGCATCTTAGATTA
CTTTTTTTCTCCTTTGTGCGCTCTATAATGCAGTCTCTTGATAACTTTTTGCACTGTAGGTCCGTTAAGG
TTAGAAGAAGGCTACTTTGGTGTCTATTTTCTCTTCCATAAAAAAAGCCTGACTCCACTTCCCGCGTTTA
CTGATTACTAGCGAAGCTGCGGGTGCATTTTTTCAAGATAAAGGCATCCCCGATTATATTCTATACCGAT
GTGGATTGCGCATACTTTGTGAACAGAAAGTGATAGCGTTGATGATTCTTCATTGGTCAGAAAATTATGA
ACGGTTTCTTCTATTTTGTCTCTATATACTACGTATAGGAAATGTTTACATTTTCGTATTGTTTTCGATT
CACTCTATGAATAGTTCTTACTACAATTTTTTTGTCTAAAGAGTAATACTAGAGATAAACATAAAAAATG
TAGAGGTCGAGTTTAGATGCAAGTTCAAGGAGCGAAAGGTGGATGGGTAGGTTATATAGGGATATAGCAC
AGAGATATATAGCAAAGAGATACTTTTGAGCAATGTTTGTGGAAGCGGTATTCGCAATATTTTAGTAGCT
CGTTACAGTCCGGTGCGTTTTTGGTTTTTTGAAAGTGCGTCTTCAGAGCGCTTTTGGTTTTCAAAAGCGC
TCTGAAGTTCCTATACTTTCTAGAGAATAGGAACTTCGGAATAGGAACTTCAAAGCGTTTCCGAAAACGA
GCGCTTCCGAAAATGCAACGCGAGCTGCGCACATACAGCTCACTGTTCACGTCGCACCTATATCTGCGTG
TTGCCTGTATATATATATACATGAGAAGAACGGCATAGTGCGTGTTTATGCTTAAATGCGTACTTATATG
CGTCTATTTATGTAGGATGAAAGGTAGTCTAGTACCTCCTGTGATATTATCCCATTCCATGCGGGGTATC
GTATGCTTCCTTCAGCACTACCCTTTAGCTGTTCTATATGCTGCCACTCCTCAATTGGATTAGTCTCATC
CTTCAATGCTATCATTTCCTTTGATATTGGATCATACTAAGAAACCATTATTATCATGACATTAACCTAT
AAAAATAGGCGTATCACGAGGCCCTTTCGTCTCGCGCGTTTCGGTGATGACGGTGAAAACCTCTGACACA
TGCAGCTCCCGGAGACGGTCACAGCTTGTCTGTAAGCGGATGCCGGGAGCAGACAAGCCCGTCAGGGCGC
GTCAGCGGGTGTTGGCGGGTGTCGGGGCTGGCTTAACTATGCGGCATCAGAGCAGATTGTACTGAGAGTG
CACCATACCACCTTTTCAATTCATCATTTTTTTTTTATTCTTTTTTTTGATTTCGGTTTCCTTGAAATTT
TTTTGATTCGGTAATCTCCGAACAGAAGGAAGAACGAAGGAAGGAGCACAGACTTAGATTGGTATATATA
CGCATATGTAGTGTTGAAGAAACATGAAATTGCCCAGTATTCTTAACCCAACTGCACAGAACAAAAACCT
GCAGGAAACGAAGATAAATCATGTCGAAAGCTACATATAAGGAACGTGCTGCTACTCATCCTAGTCCTGT
TGCTGCCAAGCTATTTAATATCATGCACGAAAAGCAAACAAACTTGTGTGCTTCATTGGATGTTCGTACC
ACCAAGGAATTACTGGAGTTAGTTGAAGCATTAGGTCCCAAAATTTGTTTACTAAAAACACATGTGGATA
TCTTGACTGATTTTTCCATGGAGGGCACAGTTAAGCCGCTAAAGGCATTATCCGCCAAGTACAATTTTTT
ACTCTTCGAAGACAGAAAATTTGCTGACATTGGTAATACAGTCAAATTGCAGTACTCTGCGGGTGTATAC
AGAATAGCAGAATGGGCAGACATTACGAATGCACACGGTGTGGTGGGCCCAGGTATTGTTAGCGGTTTGA
AGCAGGCGGCAGAAGAAGTAACAAAGGAACCTAGAGGCCTTTTGATGTTAGCAGAATTGTCATGCAAGGG
CTCCCTATCTACTGGAGAATATACTAAGGGTACTGTTGACATTGCGAAGAGCGACAAAGATTTTGTTATC
GGCTTTATTGCTCAAAGAGACATGGGTGGAAGAGATGAAGGTTACGATTGGTTGATTATGACACCCGGTG
TGGGTTTAGATGACAAGGGAGACGCATTGGGTCAACAGTATAGAACCGTGGATGATGTGGTCTCTACAGG
ATCTGACATTATTATTGTTGGAAGAGGACTATTTGCAAAGGGAAGGGATGCTAAGGTAGAGGGTGAACGT
TACAGAAAAGCAGGCTGGGAAGCATATTTGAGAAGATGCGGCCAGCAAAACTAAAAAACTGTATTATAAG
TAAATGCATGTATACTAAACTCACAAATTAGAGCTTCAATTTAATTATATCAGTTATTACCCTATGCGGT
GTGAAATAATTTAAAT
Features (pLannotate 1.2.2; 21 found; start..end, strand, type, name):
    786..1829    +  CDS            OTC_COCIM: Experimental evidence at protein level: Swiss-Prot protein existence level 1. From Coccidioides immitis (strain RS) (Valley fever fungus).
   2324..2912    -  rep_origin     ori: high-copy-number ColE1/pMB1/pBR322/pUC origin of replication
   3083..3943    -  CDS            AmpR: β-lactamase; bla; confers resistance to ampicillin, carbenicillin, and related antibiotics
   3944..4048    -  promoter       AmpR promoter: bla
   4086..4103    +  protein_bind   attB1 (fragment): mutant version of attB; recombination site for the Gateway® BP reaction BP Clonase™
   4155..6785    +  rep_origin     AMA1 (fragment): replication origin from Aspergillus nidulans (Aleksenko and Clutterbuck, 1996)
   6787..7096    +  rep_origin     M13 ori (fragment) (sequence partly withheld): M13 bacteriophage origin of replication; arrow indicates direction of (+) strand synthesis
   7095..7528    -  gene           ptrA (fragment): pyrithiamine resistance gene of Aspergillus oryzae (Kubodera et al., 2000) useful as a dominant selectable marker in Aspergillus
   8447..8695    +  CDS            UGI: UNGI_BPPB2 - Experimental evidence at protein level: Swiss-Prot protein existence level 1. This protein binds specifically and reversibly to the host uracil-DNA glycosylase, preventing removal of uracil residues from PBS2 DNA by the host uracil-excision repair system. From Bacillus phage PBS2 (Bacteriophage PBS2).
   8726..9320    +  CDS            APOBEC3A (fragment): human cytidine deaminase (C to U editing enzyme) that efficiently edits methylated cytosines (Wang et al., 2018); human APOBEC3A; also known as hA3A; A3A
   9416..13516   +  CDS            cas9: CAS9_STRP1 - Also known as csn1 From Streptococcus pyogenes serotype M1.
  14057..14190   +  rep_origin     RSF ori (fragment): Plasmids containing the RSF 1030 origin of replication can be propagated in E. coli cells that contain additional plasmids with compatible origins.
  14192..14284   +  CDS            lacI (fragment): lac repressor; lacI; The lac repressor binds to the lac operator to inhibit transcription in E. coli. This inhibition can be relieved by adding lactose or isopropyl-β-D-thiogalactopyranoside (IPTG).
  14297..14318   +  protein_bind   CAP binding site: CAP binding activates transcription in the presence of cAMP. E. coli catabolite activator protein
  14333..14363   +  promoter       lac promoter: promoter for the E. coli lac operon
  14367..14389   +  protein_bind   lac operator (fragment): The lac repressor binds to the lac operator to inhibit transcription in E. coli. This inhibition can be relieved by adding lactose or isopropyl-β-D-thiogalactopyranoside (IPTG). lac repressor encoded by lacI
  14428..15770   -  rep_origin     2μ ori: yeast 2μ plasmid origin of replication
  15838..15873   +  CDS            rop (fragment): Rop protein, which maintains plasmids at low copy number; rop
  15975..16024   +  misc_feature   bom (fragment): basis of mobility region from pBR322
  16032..16247   +  promoter       URA3 promoter: S. cerevisiae URA3
  16248..17051   +  CDS            URA3: orotidine-5'-phosphate decarboxylase, required for uracil biosynthesis; S. cerevisiae URA3; yeast auxotrophic marker, counterselectable with 5-fluoroorotic acid (5-FOA)
