[The description below was written by a language model from this plasmid's Addgene catalogue record and pLannotate feature annotations shown in this document.]
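Description:
paoB-CBE is a roughly 17.2 kb CRISPR cytosine base editor plasmid built to express an hA3A-nCas9 fusion in the filamentous fungus Aspergillus oryzae. It is a three-host shuttle vector. In E. coli it replicates from a high-copy ColE1/pUC-type origin and is selected with ampicillin through the AmpR β-lactamase gene. A yeast 2μ origin and the URA3 auxotrophic marker allow maintenance in Saccharomyces cerevisiae; the record does not say why these are present, though such elements are commonly used for recombination-based assembly. In Aspergillus, a fragment of the AMA1 sequence from A. nidulans (listed as "hAMA1" in the backbone name) supports autonomous, non-integrating replication. The argB marker named in the backbone corresponds to the annotated ornithine carbamoyltransferase coding sequence, which would complement arginine auxotrophy in a suitable host.

The payload is listed as being driven by the Ptef1 promoter, which the automated annotation does not mark. The feature table shows three coding segments in the same orientation: the uracil glycosylase inhibitor UGI from phage PBS2, human APOBEC3A cytidine deaminase, and Streptococcus pyogenes Cas9, described in the catalogue as the nickase form. Together these make up a C-to-T editor. Cas9 nickase is directed to a target site, the deaminase converts cytosines to uracil in the exposed strand, and UGI blocks uracil excision so the change is retained. No guide RNA cassette is annotated, so the record does not state how guides are supplied. Short fragments called as ptrA, M13 ori, RSF ori, lac elements, rop, bom and attB1 look like backbone remnants or partial matches rather than functional parts. The associated publication uses multiplex base editing for combinatorial epigenetic regulation in genome mining of fungal natural products.
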