Addgene plasmid #220373: paoB-CBE
Purpose: for hA3A-nCas9 expression in Aspergillus oryzae
Depositing lab: Xue Gao. Depositing organization: Rice University. Publication: Multiplex Base-Editing Enables Combinatorial Epigenetic Regulation for Genome Mining of Fungal Natural Products. Zhao F, Sun C, Liu Z, Cabrera A, Escobar M, Huang S, Yuan Q, Nie Q, Luo KL, Lin A, Vanegas JA, Zhu T, Hilton IB, Gao X. J Am Chem Soc. 2023 Jan 11;145(1):413-421. doi: 10.1021/jacs.2c10211. Epub 2022 Dec 21. PubMed 36542862.
Backbone
  Vector backbone: hAMA1-argB-AmpR-ori-2 micron-URA3
  Vector type: CRISPR
Growth in bacteria
  Bacterial resistance: Ampicillin, 100 μg/mL
  Growth temperature: 37°C
  Growth strain: NEB Stable
  Copy number: Unknown
Gene/Insert
  Gene/Insert name: hA3A-nCas9
  Promoter: Ptef1
  Cloning method: Other
  Sequencing primers: 5′ catctcctgctaacttctctgc
Terms and licenses: Academic/Nonprofit Terms; Industry Terms: Not Available to Industry
How to cite: paoB-CBE was a gift from Xue Gao (Addgene plasmid # 220373 ; http://n2t.net/addgene:220373 ; RRID:Addgene_220373)
